>Addgene plasmid #188929 | pBS-SKII-3XHA-HALO-Hygromycin | addgene full sequence | sequence record 371333 | Addgene NGS Result
CCTAAATTGTAAGCGTTAATATTTTGTTAAAATTCGCGTTAAATTTTTGTTAAATCAGCTCATTTTTTAA
CCAATAGGCCGAAATCGGCAAAATCCCTTATAAATCAAAAGAATAGACCGAGATAGGGT
[37 nt withheld, positions 130-166]
AAAGAACGTGGACTCCAACGTCAAAGG
[49 nt withheld, positions 194-242]
T
[91 nt withheld, positions 244-334]
G
[124 nt withheld, positions 336-459]
CCCATTCGCCATTCAGGCTGCGCAACTGTTGGGAAGGGCGATCGGTGCGGGCCTCTTCGCTATTACGCCA
GCTGGCGAAAGGGGGATGTGCTGCAAGGCGATTAAGTTGGGTAACGCCAGGGTTTTCCCAGTCACGACGT
TGTAAAACGACGGCCAGTGAGCGCGCGTAATACGACTCACTATAGGGCGAATTGGGTACCGGGCCCCCCC
TCGAGGTCGACGGTATCGATAAGCTTGATATCGGGTCGACGGATCCCCGGGTTAATTAACATCTTTTACC
CATACGATGTTCCTGACTATGCGGGCTATCCCTATGACGTCCCGGACTATGCAGGATCCTATCCATATGA
CGTTCCAGATTACGCTGCTCAGTGCGGTTCAGGTGGATCTGGTTCTATGGCAGAAATCGGTACTGGCTTT
CCATTCGACCCGCATTATGTGGAAGTCCTGGGCGAGAGAATGCATTACGTTGACGTGGGTCCGAGAGATG
GAACTCCGGTCCTTTTTCTGCACGGGAATCCTACAAGCTCTTATGTTTGGCGCAATATCATCCCTCATGT
AGCTCCGACGCATCGCTGTATTGCGCCGGACCTGATTGGTATGGGAAAATCTGATAAACCAGACCTGGGT
TACTTTTTCGATGATCATGTGCGTTTCATGGATGCCTTCATTGAGGCATTAGGGCTTGAAGAAGTCGTCT
TGGTGATTCATGATTGGGGCTCAGCTCTGGGATTTCACTGGGCTAAAAGAAATCCTGAACGCGTAAAAGG
CATCGCGTTTATGGAGTTCATTCGTCCAATTCCGACTTGGGATGAATGGCCTGAGTTCGCGAGAGAAACA
TTTCAAGCATTTCGCACGACCGATGTAGGCCGGAAGTTAATCATCGATCAGAATGTCTTTATCGAAGGGA
CATTGCCGATGGGAGTCGTTCGTCCGTTAACAGAAGTCGAAATGGATCACTATAGAGAACCTTTTCTTAA
TCCTGTGGACAGAGAGCCGCTGTGGCGGTTTCCGAACGAACTGCCGATTGCAGGCGAGCCTGCTAACATT
GTAGCGCTGGTTGAAGAGTATATGGATTGGCTTCATCAGTCTCCAGTTCCGAAGTTATTGTTTTGGGGTA
CGCCTGGCGTGCTTATTCCACCGGCCGAAGCGGCACGTTTGGCAAAAAGCCTGCCAAATTGCAAAGCCGT
TGACATTGGCCCTGGACTTAACTTGCTTCAAGAGGATAACCCGGACTTAATCGGGAGCGAAATTGCCCGG
TGGCTTTCTACCTTAGAAATCAGCGGCTAATATATAACTATCTAGAAATAAAGAGTATCATCTTTCAAAG
GTCACCCGGCCAGCGACATGGAGGCCCAGAATACCCTCCTTGACAGTCTTGACGTGCGCAGCTCAGGGGC
ATGATGTGACTGTCGCCCGTACATTTAGCCCATACATCCCCATGTATAATCATTTGCATCCATACATTTT
GATGGCCGCACGGCGCGAAGCAAAAATTACGGCTCCTCGCTGCGGACCTGCGAGCAGGGAAACGCTCCCC
TCACAGACGCGTTGAATTGTCCCCACGCCGCGCCCCTGTAGAGAAATATAAAAGGTTAGGATTTGCCACT
GAGGTTCTTCTTTCATATACTTCCTTTTAAAATCTTGCTAGGATACAGTTCTCACATCACATCCGAACAT
AAACAACCATGGGTAAAAAGCCTGAACTCACCGCGACGTCTGTCGAGAAGTTTCTGATCGAAAAGTTCGA
CAGCGTCTCCGACCTGATGCAGCTCTCGGAGGGCGAAGAATCTCGTGCTTTCAGCTTCGATGTAGGAGGG
CGTGGATATGTCCTGCGGGTAAATAGCTGCGCCGATGGTTTCTACAAAGATCGTTATGTTTATCGGCACT
TTGCATCGGCCGCGCTCCCGATTCCGGAAGTGCTTGACATTGGGGAATTCAGCGAGAGCCTGACCTATTG
CATCTCCCGCCGTGCACAGGGTGTCACGTTGCAAGACCTGCCTGAAACCGAACTGCCCGCTGTTCTGCAG
CCGGTCGCGGAGGCCATGGATGCGATCGCTGCGGCCGATCTTAGCCAGACGAGCGGGTTCGGCCCATTCG
GACCGCAAGGAATCGGTCAATACACTACATGGCGTGATTTCATATGCGCGATTGCTGATCCCCATGTGTA
TCACTGGCAAACTGTGATGGACGACACCGTCAGTGCGTCCGTCGCGCAGGCTCTCGATGAGCTGATGCTT
TGGGCCGAGGACTGCCCCGAAGTCCGGCACCTCGTGCACGCGGATTTCGGCTCCAACAATGTCCTGACGG
ACAATGGCCGCATAACAGCGGTCATTGACTGGAGCGAGGCGATGTTCGGGGATTCCCAATACGAGGTCGC
CAACATCTTCTTCTGGAGGCCGTGGTTGGCTTGTATGGAGCAGCAGACGCGCTACTTCGAGCGGAGGCAT
CCGGAGCTTGCAGGATCGCCGCGGCTCCGGGCGTATATGCTCCGCATTGGTCTTGACCAACTCTATCAGA
GCTTGGTTGACGGCAATTTCGATGATGCAGCTTGGGCGCAGGGTCGATGCGACGCAATCGTCCGATCCGG
AGCCGGGACTGTCGGGCGTACACAAATCGCCCGCAGAAGCGCGGCCGTCTGGACCGATGGCTGTGTAGAA
GTACTCGCCGATAGTGGAAACCGACGCCCCAGCACTCGTCCGAGGGCAAAGGAATAATCAGTACTGACAA
TAAAAAGATTCTTGTTTTCAAGAACTTGTCATTTGTATAGTTTTTTTATATTGTAGTTGTTCTATTTTAA
TCAAATGTTAGCGTGATTTATATTTTTTTTCGCCTCGACATCATCTGCCCAGATGCGAAGTTAAGTGCGC
AGAAAGTAATATCATGCGTCAATCGTATGTGAATGCTGGTCGCTATACTGCTGTCGATTCGATACTAACG
CCGCCACTAGTTCTAGAGCGGCCGCCACCGCGGTGGAGCTCCAGCTTTTGTTCCCTTTAGTGAGGGTTAA
TTGCGCGCTTGGCGTAATCATGGTCATAGCTGTTTCCTGTGTGAAATTGTTATCCGCTCACAATTCCACA
CAACATACGAGCCGGAAGCATAAAGTGTAAAGCCTGGGGTGCCTAATGAGTGAGCTAACTCACATTAATT
GCGTTGCGCTCACTGCCCGCTTTCCAGTCGGGAAACCTGTCGTGCCAGCTGCATTAATGAATCGGCCAAC
GCGCGGGGAGAGGCGGTTTGCGTATTGGGCGCTCTTCCGCTTCCTCGCTCACTGACTCGCTGCGCTCGGT
CGTTCGGCTGCGGCGAGCGGTATCAGCTCACTCAAAGGCGGTAATACGGTTATCCACAGAATCAGGGGAT
AACGCAGGAAAGAACATGTGAGCAAAAGGCCAGCAAAAGGCCAGGAACCGTAAAAAGGCCGCGTTGCTGG
CGTTTTTCCATAGGCTCCGCCCCCCTGACGAGCATCACAAAAATCGACGCTCAAGTCAGAGGTGGCGAAA
CCCGACAGGACTATAAAGATACCAGGCGTTTCCCCCTGGAAGCTCCCTCGTGCGCTCTCCTGTTCCGACC
CTGCCGCTTACCGGATACCTGTCCGCCTTTCTCCCTTCGGGAAGCGTGGCGCTTTCTCATAGCTCACGCT
GTAGGTATCTCAGTTCGGTGTAGGTCGTTCGCTCCAAGCTGGGCTGTGTGCACGAACCCCCCGTTCAGCC
CGACCGCTGCGCCTTATCCGGTAACTATCGTCTTGAGTCCAACCCGGTAAGACACGACTTATCGCCACTG
GCAGCAGCCACTGGTAACAGGATTAGCAGAGCGAGGTATGTAGGCGGTGCTACAGAGTTCTTGAAGTGGT
GGCCTAACTACGGCTACACTAGAAGAACAGTATTTGGTATCTGCGCTCTGCTGAAGCCAGTTACCTTCGG
AAAAAGAGTTGGTAGCTCTTGATCCGGCAAACAAACCACCGCTGGTAGCGGTGGTTTTTTTGTTTGCAAG
CAGCAGATTACGCGCAGAAAAAAAGGATCTCAAGAAGATCCTTTGATCTTTTCTACGGGGTCTGACGCTC
AGTGGAACGAAAACTCACGTTAAGGGATTTTGGTCATGAGATTATCAAAAAGGATCTTCACCTAGATCCT
TTTAAATTAAAAATGAAGTTTTAAATCAATCTAAAGTATATATGAGTAAACTTGGTCTGACAGTTACCAA
TGCTTAATCAGTGAGGCACCTATCTCAGCGATCTGTCTATTTCGTTCATCCATAGTTGCCTGACTCCCCG
TCGTGTAGATAACTACGATACGGGAGGGCTTACCATCTGGCCCCAGTGCTGCAATGATACCGCGAGACCC
ACGCTCACCGGCTCCAGATTTATCAGCAATAAACCAGCCAGCCGGAAGGGCCGAGCGCAGAAGTGGTCCT
GCAACTTTATCCGCCTCCATCCAGTCTATTAATTGTTGCCGGGAAGCTAGAGTAAGTAGTTCGCCAGTTA
ATAGTTTGCGCAACGTTGTTGCCATTGCTACAGGCATCGTGGTGTCACGCTCGTCGTTTGGTATGGCTTC
ATTCAGCTCCGGTTCCCAACGATCAAGGCGAGTTACATGATCCCCCATGTTGTGCAAAAAAGCGGTTAGC
TCCTTCGGTCCTCCGATCGTTGTCAGAAGTAAGTTGGCCGCAGTGTTATCACTCATGGTTATGGCAGCAC
TGCATAATTCTCTTACTGTCATGCCATCCGTAAGATGCTTTTCTGTGACTGGTGAGTACTCAACCAAGTC
ATTCTGAGAATAGTGTATGCGGCGACCGAGTTGCTCTTGCCCGGCGTCAATACGGGATAATACCGCGCCA
CATAGCAGAACTTTAAAAGTGCTCATCATTGGAAAACGTTCTTCGGGGCGAAAACTCTCAAGGATCTTAC
CGCTGTTGAGATCCAGTTCGATGTAACCCACTCGTGCACCCAACTGATCTTCAGCATCTTTTACTTTCAC
CAGCGTTTCTGGGTGAGCAAAAACAGGAAGGCAAAATGCCGCAAAAAAGGGAATAAGGGCGACACGGAAA
TGTTGAATACTCATACTCTTCCTTTTTCAATATTATTGAAGCATTTATCAGGGTTATTGTCTCATGAGCG
GATACATATTTGAATGTATTTAGAAAAATAAACAAATAGGGGTTCCGCGCACATTTCCCCGAAAAGTGCC
A
Features (pLannotate 1.2.2; 17 found; start..end, strand, type, name):
     31..459     -  rep_origin     f1 ori (sequence partly withheld): f1 bacteriophage origin of replication; arrow indicates direction of (+) strand synthesis
    464..619     -  CDS            lacZα (fragment): LacZα fragment of β-galactosidase; lacZ fragment
    627..645     +  promoter       T7 promoter: promoter for bacteriophage T7 RNA polymerase
    654..702     -  misc_feature   MCS (fragment): pBluescript multiple cloning site
    736..825     +  CDS            3xHA: three tandem HA epitope tags
    856..1734    +  CDS            dhaA: DHAA_PSEPV - Experimental evidence at protein level: Swiss-Prot protein existence level 1. Catalyzes hydrolytic cleavage of carbon-halogen bonds in halogenated aliphatic compounds, leading to the formation of the corresponding primary alcohols, halide ions and protons. Has a broad substrate specificity, as it is able to dehalogenate mono- and di- chlorinated and brominated alkanes (up to at least C10), and the two isomers of 1,3-dichloropropene to 3-chloroallyl alcohol; the highest activity was found with 1,2-dibromoethane, while no activity was observed with the analog 1,2-dichloroethane. Fro
   1804..3379    +  gene           hphMX6: yeast selectable marker conferring hygromycin resistance
   3182..3379    +  terminator     TEF terminator: Ashbya gossypii TEF terminator
   3403..3440    -  misc_feature   MCS (fragment): pBluescript multiple cloning site
   3453..3471    -  promoter       T3 promoter: promoter for bacteriophage T3 RNA polymerase
   3516..3532    -  protein_bind   lac operator: The lac repressor binds to the lac operator to inhibit transcription in E. coli. This inhibition can be relieved by adding lactose or isopropyl-β-D-thiogalactopyranoside (IPTG). lac repressor encoded by lacI
   3540..3570    -  promoter       lac promoter: promoter for the E. coli lac operon
   3585..3606    -  protein_bind   CAP binding site: CAP binding activates transcription in the presence of cAMP. E. coli catabolite activator protein
   3619..3711    -  CDS            lacI (fragment): lac repressor; lacI; The lac repressor binds to the lac operator to inhibit transcription in E. coli. This inhibition can be relieved by adding lactose or isopropyl-β-D-thiogalactopyranoside (IPTG).
   3894..4482    -  rep_origin     ori: high-copy-number ColE1/pMB1/pBR322/pUC origin of replication
   4653..5513    -  CDS            AmpR: β-lactamase; bla; confers resistance to ampicillin, carbenicillin, and related antibiotics
   5514..5618    -  promoter       AmpR promoter: bla
