[The description below was written by a language model from this plasmid's Addgene catalogue record and pLannotate feature annotations shown in this document.]
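Description:
pBS-SKII-3XHA-HALO-Hygromycin is a 5.6 kb template plasmid built on pBluescript II SK(+) that carries an integration cassette for C-terminal tagging of proteins in Saccharomyces cerevisiae. It is maintained in E. coli as a high-copy plasmid through its ColE1/pUC-type origin and is selected with ampicillin via the β-lactamase gene and its native promoter. The backbone also retains the f1 phage origin, the lac promoter/operator region with a lacZα fragment, and the T7 and T3 promoters flanking what remains of the multiple cloning site. No yeast replication origin is annotated, consistent with a cassette intended to integrate into the genome rather than persist as an episome.

The synthetic insert, assembled by Gibson cloning between the MCS remnants, begins with three tandem HA epitope tags followed by an open reading frame that the annotation software identifies as the dhaA haloalkane dehalogenase. This corresponds to the HaloTag named in the construct, an engineered dehalogenase derivative that forms a covalent bond with chloroalkane-linked ligands, including fluorescent dyes. No promoter is annotated upstream of the tag, since the tag is meant to be fused in frame to the 3′ end of a chromosomal gene and expressed from that gene's own promoter. Downstream lies the hphMX6 marker, which ends in the Ashbya gossypii TEF terminator and confers hygromycin resistance for selecting yeast integrants. The record does not annotate a separate terminator between the tag and the marker.

The stated purpose is to create C-terminal fusions for fluorescent tagging. The HA epitopes additionally allow antibody-based detection of the tagged protein, while the Halo domain permits dye labeling.
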