Addgene plasmid #188929: pBS-SKII-3XHA-HALO-Hygromycin
Purpose: Integration cassette to create C-terminal fusions for fluorescent tagging
Depositing lab: Stephen Buratowski. Depositing organization: Harvard Medical School. Publication: A set of Saccharomyces cerevisiae integration vectors for fluorescent dye labeling of proteins. Baek I, Le SN, Jeon J, Chun Y, Reed C, Buratowski S. G3 (Bethesda). 2022 Aug 9. pii: 6659097. doi: 10.1093/g3journal/jkac201. PubMed 35944214.
Backbone
  Vector backbone: pBlueScript II SK (+)
  Vector type: Yeast Expression
  Selectable markers: Hygromycin
Growth in bacteria
  Bacterial resistance: Ampicillin, 100 μg/mL
  Growth temperature: 37°C
  Growth strain: DH5alpha
  Copy number: High Copy
Gene/Insert
  Gene/Insert name: 3XHA-HALO-Hygromycin
  Species: Synthetic
  Cloning method: Gibson Cloning
Terms and licenses: Academic/Nonprofit Terms; Industry Terms: Not Available to Industry
How to cite: pBS-SKII-3XHA-HALO-Hygromycin was a gift from Stephen Buratowski (Addgene plasmid # 188929 ; http://n2t.net/addgene:188929 ; RRID:Addgene_188929)
